Addgene plasmid #61980: NET37 pmRFP-N2 (450)
Purpose: mammalian expression of nuclear envelope transmembrane protein
Depositing lab: Eric Schirmer. Depositing organization: University of Edinburgh. Publication: Cell-specific and lamin-dependent targeting of novel transmembrane proteins in the nuclear envelope. Malik P, Korfali N, Srsen V, Lazou V, Batrakou DG, Zuleger N, Kavanagh DM, Wilkie GS, Goldberg MW, Schirmer EC. Cell Mol Life Sci. 2010 Apr;67(8):1353-69. doi: 10.1007/s00018-010-0257-2. Epub 2010 Jan 21. PubMed 20091084.
Backbone
  Vector backbone: pmRFP-N2
  Backbone manufacturer: unknown
  Vector type: Mammalian Expression
Growth in bacteria
  Bacterial resistance: Kanamycin, 50 μg/mL
  Growth temperature: 37°C
  Growth strain: DH5alpha
  Copy number: High Copy
Gene/Insert
  Gene/Insert name: NET37
  Species: H. sapiens (human)
  GenBank ID: AAH70098.1
  Entrez Gene: KIAA1161 (a.k.a. NET37)
  Promoter: CMV
  Tag / fusion protein: mRFP (C terminal on backbone)
  Cloning method: Unknown
  Sequencing primers: 5′ CMV-F; 3′ mRFP1-R
Terms and licenses: Academic/Nonprofit Terms; Industry Terms: Not Available to Industry
How to cite: NET37 pmRFP-N2 (450) was a gift from Eric Schirmer (Addgene plasmid # 61980 ; http://n2t.net/addgene:61980 ; RRID:Addgene_61980)
