[The description below was written by a language model from this plasmid's Addgene catalogue record.]
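Description:
NET37 pmRFP-N2 (450) is a mammalian expression plasmid built on the pmRFP-N2 backbone, whose manufacturer is not recorded. It carries the human NET37 coding sequence (gene symbol KIAA1161), which encodes a nuclear envelope transmembrane protein. The plasmid is propagated in E. coli as a high-copy construct under kanamycin selection. No feature table accompanies the record, so the origin of replication, polyadenylation signal and any mammalian selection marker are not documented. The cloning method and insertion sites are also unrecorded.

Expression of the insert is driven by the CMV promoter, a strong constitutive viral promoter widely used for transient expression in cultured mammalian cells. The "N2" layout places the gene of interest upstream of the fluorescent protein, so NET37 is produced with monomeric red fluorescent protein (mRFP) fused to its C terminus, the tag being supplied by the backbone. Because mRFP is monomeric, it is less likely than oligomeric red fluorescent proteins to force aggregation of a membrane protein fusion, which makes it a reasonable choice for localisation studies.

The stated purpose is mammalian expression of a nuclear envelope transmembrane protein. The associated work concerns how novel transmembrane proteins are targeted to the nuclear envelope in a cell-type-specific and lamin-dependent manner. The construct is therefore suited to transfecting cells and following the distribution of the NET37–mRFP fusion by fluorescence microscopy, for instance to judge its enrichment at the nuclear rim in different cell types or lamin backgrounds.
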