>Addgene plasmid #61980 | NET37 pmRFP-N2 (450) | addgene partial sequence | sequence record 102418 | CMV-F 5'-CGCAAATGGGCGGTAGGCGTG-3'
GCAGAGCTGGTTTAGTGACCGTCAGATCCGCTAGCGCTACCGGACTCAGATCCATGCTCCAGATCCCTCA
GGAGAAGAGCCAGGCCTACCCCCGCCGCCGCCGGCCTGGCTGCTACGCATACCGTCAGAACCCCGAGGCC
ATCGCAGCCGCAGCTATGTACACCTTCCTGCCCGACAACTTCTCACCTGCCAAGCCCAAGCCTTCCAAAG
AGCTGAAGCCGCTGCTGGGCTCCGCGGTTCTGGGGCTGCTGCTTGTGCTGGCCGCGGTGGTGGCCTGGTG
CTACTACAGCGTCTCCCTACGCAAGGCGGAGCGACTTCGCGCGGAGCTGCTGGACCTGAAAGCTGGCGGC
TTCTCCATCCGCAATCAGAAGGGAGAGCAGGTCTTCCGCCTGGCCTTCCGCTCCGGCGCGCTGGACCTTG
ACTCCTGCAGCCGCGATGGCGCCCTGCTGGGCTGCTCGCTCACGGCCGACGGGCTGCCGCTGCACTTCTT
CATCCAGACTGTGCGGCCCAAGGACACGGTCATGTGCTACCGCGTGCGCTGGGAGGAGGCAGCGCCGGGC
CGGGCCGTGGAGCACGCCATGTTCTTGGGCGACGCGGCGGCCCACTGGTATGGTGGCGCCGAGATGAGGA
CGCAACACTGGCCCATCCGCCTGGATGGCCAGCAGGAGCCCCAGCCGTTCGTCACCAGCGATGTCTACTC
CTCCGACGCCGCGTTTGGGGGCATCCTCGAGCGCTACTGGCTATCTTCGCGCGCGGCCGCCATCAAAGTC
AATGACTCAGTGCCCTTCCACCTGGGCTGGAACAGCACGGAGCGCTCGCTGCGGCTTCAGGCGCGCTACC
ACGACACGCCCTACAAGCCACCCGCCGGCCGCGCCGCAGCGCCAGAGCTGA
