>Addgene plasmid #61980 | NET37 pmRFP-N2 (450) | addgene partial sequence | sequence record 102695 | mCherry-R 5'-TTGGTCACCTTCAGCTTGG-3'
CCTCGATCTCGAACTCGTGGCCGTTCACGGAGCCCTCCATGCGCACCTTGAAGCGCATGAACTCCTTGAT
GACGTCCTCGGAGGAACGGCCCATGGCCATTCGGATCCCGGGCCCGCGGTACCGTCGACTGCAGAATTCG
GACGCCCAGGTAAAGTAGGCGATCTCATCCAGGTCGACCGGGTAATCGGTGAGCAGCACCGGCGTCTTGT
CGAAAAGCTCACCCTTGTAGCTGCGCCACTTGCCGGCGGGCAAATAGACGTCGCGCTCCTGCTTGCCTGG
CTCCAGCACCGGGGCCACAAGCAGCGTGTCCCCAATAAGGAACTGCGAGTCGATACGGTGAGCTGTCTCG
TCGCCGGGCGCAATCCACCAAAGGGGGCGCACGATAGGGTCACCCGTGTCGGTGACCTCGCCCGCCAGCT
CAAGCAACAGCGGTGCCACAAGCGAGGCCCGCAGGGCGGCGAACTTCTGCGCGATGGCCACCACTTCCGC
GTCGTAGCGCCAGGGCGGGATAGAGAACTGCATGGCCGGCATAAAGGCGGCCACTTCCAGCCAGCGAATG
TAGAGCTCGCGCTCGGGCACATCGCCGCCGGCTGTCCGCTGGGGCACGGCGTTGCCGCCCACCATATCGG
GTAGGATGAATGGGTAGCCCAGCATGCTGACGGTGAGCACCGCGGGGATGAGTGAGCGCAACCCCAGGTC
GTAGCCCCACACAGAGTCGCGATCCACCAGGCGGAAGAAGCAGGAGATGTTCTGTGACTGGTAGCCTACG
CGCACCTCCGCCAGCGAGAAGAAGGGCAGCGCCATCTCAGTGTAGCGCCGGCTCCAGACGCTGGGGTCCG
GCAGCGGCCGGTAGGTGCTGAAGTCCCGCGGCAG
